Addgene plasmid #24863: human p53-(1-393)-M340Q-L344R
Depositing lab: Cheryl Arrowsmith. Depositing organization: University Health Network. Publication: Latent and active p53 are identical in conformation. Ayed A, Mulder FA, Yi GS, Lu Y, Kay LE, Arrowsmith CH. Nat Struct Biol. 2001 Sep . 8(9):756-60. 10.1038/nsb0901-756 PubMed 11524676.
Backbone
  Vector backbone: pET15b
  Backbone manufacturer: Novagen
  Backbone size w/o insert (bp): 5700
  Vector type: Bacterial Expression
Growth in bacteria
  Bacterial resistance: Ampicillin, 100 μg/mL
  Growth temperature: 37°C
  Growth strain: DH5alpha
  Copy number: High Copy
Gene/Insert
  Gene/Insert name: p53
  Species: H. sapiens (human)
  Insert size (bp): 1179
  Mutation: Methionine 340 mutated to Glutamine Leucine 344 mutated to Proline
  Entrez Gene: TP53 (a.k.a. BCC7, BMFS5, LFS1, P53, TRP53)
  Tag / fusion protein: His (N terminal on insert)
  Cloning method: Restriction Enzyme; 5′ cloning site NdeI (not destroyed); 3′ cloning site BamHI (not destroyed)
  Sequencing primers: 5′ T7
Terms and licenses: Academic/Nonprofit Terms; Industry Terms: Not Available to Industry
Depositor comments: E.Coli strain for epression: BL21DE3-pLysS. p53 proteins are expressed better and more stable at low temperature. p53 dimer
How to cite: human p53-(1-393)-M340Q-L344R was a gift from Cheryl Arrowsmith (Addgene plasmid # 24863 ; http://n2t.net/addgene:24863 ; RRID:Addgene_24863)
