[The description below was written by a language model from this plasmid's Addgene catalogue record.]
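Description:
Human p53-(1-393)-M340Q-L344R is a bacterial expression plasmid built on the Novagen pET15b backbone (about 5.7 kb without insert) that carries the full-length human TP53 coding sequence, residues 1–393, as a 1179 bp insert cloned between the NdeI and BamHI sites, both of which remain intact. It is maintained as a high-copy plasmid under ampicillin selection. As is standard for pET vectors, the insert is expressed from a T7 promoter, consistent with the T7 sequencing primer listed, so protein production needs a host that supplies T7 RNA polymerase. The depositor names a BL21(DE3) pLysS strain for expression, while DH5alpha is listed for propagation. The protein is produced with an N-terminal His tag for metal-affinity purification.

The insert carries two substitutions in the tetramerization domain of p53. Methionine 340 is changed to glutamine. The second change is recorded inconsistently: the plasmid name gives L344R (arginine), whereas the mutation field describes leucine 344 changed to proline, so the identity of this residue should be confirmed by sequencing. The depositor annotates the product as a "p53 dimer", indicating that the mutations are intended to stop assembly at the dimer stage rather than the native tetramer. The depositor also comments that p53 proteins express better and are more stable at low temperature. The construct is suited to producing recombinant dimeric full-length p53 for biophysical and structural work, in keeping with the associated study comparing the conformations of latent and active p53. No feature table was provided, so details of the backbone elements beyond those listed are not documented in the record.
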