>Addgene plasmid #24863 | human p53-(1-393)-M340Q-L344R | addgene partial sequence | sequence record 30801 | 24863 wit T7-term
GCCGGATCCTCAGTCTGAGTCAGGCCCTTCTGTCTTGAACATGAGTTTTTTATGGCGGGAGGTAGACTGA
CCCTTTTTGGACTTCAGGTGGCTGGAGTGAGCCCTGCTCCCCCCTGGCTCCTTCCCAGCCTGGGCATCCT
TGAGTTCCAAGGCCTCATTCCGCTCTCGGAACTGCTCGAAGCGCTCACGCCCACGGATCTGAAGGGTGAA
ATATTCTCCATCCAGTGGTTTCTTCTTTGGCTGGGGAGAGGAGCTGGTGTTGTTGGGCAGTGCTCGCTTA
GTGCTCCCTGGGGGCAGCTCGTGGTGAGGCTCCCCTTTCTTGCGGAGATTCTCTTCCTCTGTGCGCCGGT
CTCTCCCAGGACAGGCACAAACACGCACCTCAAAGCTGTTCCGTCCCAGTAGATTACCACTGGAGTCTTC
CAGTGTGATGATGGTGAGGATGGGCCTCCGGTTCATGCCGCCCATGCAGGAACTGTTACACATGTAGTTG
TAGTGGATGGTGGTACAGTCAGAGCCAACCTCAGGCGGCTCATAGGGCACCACCACACTATGTCGAAAAG
TGTTTCTGTCATCCAAATACTCCACACGCAAATTTCCTTCCACTCGGATAAGATGCTGAGGAGGGGCCAG
ACCATCGCTATCTGAGCAGCGCTCATGGTGGGGGCAGCGCCTCACAACCTCCGTCATGTGCTGTGACTGC
TTGTAGATGGCCATGGCGCGGACGCGGGTGCCGGGCGGGGGTGTGGAATCAACCCACAGCTGCACAGGGC
AGGTCTTGGCCAGTTGGCAAAACATCTTGTT
