>Addgene plasmid #24863 | human p53-(1-393)-M340Q-L344R | addgene partial sequence | sequence record 30802 | 24863 with T7
AATATTTTGTTTACTTTAAGAAGGAGATATACCATGGGCAGCAGCCATCATCATCATCATCACAGCAGCG
GCCTGGTGCCGCGCGGCAGCCATATGGAGGAGCCGCAGTCAGATCCTAGCGTCGAGCCCCCTCTGAGTCA
GGAAACATTTTCAGACCTATGGAAACTACTTCCTGAAAACAACGTTCTGTCCCCCTTGCCGTCCCAAGCA
ATGGATGATTTGATGCTGTCCCCGGACGATATTGAACAATGGTTCACCGAAGACCCAGGTCCAGATGAAG
CTCCCAGAATGCCAGAGGCTGCTCCCCCCGTGGCCCCTGCACCAGCAGCTCCTACACCGGCGGCCCCTGC
ACCAGCCCCCTCCTGGCCCCTGTCATCTTCTGTCCCTTCCCAGAAAACCTACCAGGGCAGCTACGGTTTC
CGTCTGGGCTTCTTGCATTCTGGGACAGCCAAGTCTGTGACTTGCACGTACTCCCCTGCCCTCAACAAGA
TGTTTTGCCAACTGGCCAAGACCTGCCCTGTGCAGCTGTGGGTTGATTCCACACCCCCGCCCGGCACCCG
CGTCCGCGCCATGGCCATCTACAAGCAGTCACAGCACATGACGGAGGTTGTGAGGCGCTGCCCCCACCAT
GAGCGCTGCTCAGATAGCGATGGTCTGGCCCCTCCTCAGCATCTTATCCGAGTGGAAGGAAATTTGCGTG
TGGAGTATTTGGATGACAGAAACACTTTTCGACATAGTGTGGTGGTGCCCTATGAGCCGCCTGAGGTTGG
CTCTGACTGTACCACCATCCACTACAACTACATGTGTAACAGTTCCTGCATGGGCGGCATGAACCGGAGG
CCCATCCTCACCATCATCACACTGGAAGACTCCAGTGGTAATCTACTGGGACGGAACAGCTTTGAGGTGC
GTGTTTGTGCCTGTCCTGGGAGAAAC
